>Addgene plasmid #54751 | mOrange-pBAD | addgene full sequence | sequence record 453673 | Addgene NGS Result
AAGAAACCAATTGTCCATATTGCATCAGACATTGCCGTCACTGCGTCTTTTACTGGCTCTTCTCGCTAAC
CAAACCGGTAACCCCGCTTATTAAAAGCATTCTGTAACAAAGCGGGACCAAAGCCATGACAAAAACGCGT
AACAAAAGTGTCTATAATCACGGCAGAAAAGTCCACATTGATTATTTGCACGGCGTCACACTTTGCTATG
CCATAGCATTTTTATCCATAAGATTAGCGGATCCTACCTGACGCTTTTTATCGCAACTCTCTACTGTTTC
TCCATACCCGTTTTTTGGGCTAACAGGAGGAATTAACCATGGGGGGTTCTCATCATCATCATCATCATGG
TATGGCTAGCATGACTGGTGGACAGCAAATGGGTCGGGATCTGTACGACGATGACGATAAGGATCCGAGC
TCGAGCATGGTGAGCAAGGGCGAGGAGAATAACATGGCCATCATCAAGGAGTTCATGCGCTTCAAGGTGC
GCATGGAGGGCTCCGTGAACGGCCACGAGTTCGAGATCGAGGGCGAGGGCGAGGGCCGCCCCTACGAGGG
CTTTCAGACCGCTAAGCTGAAGGTGACCAAGGGTGGCCCCCTGCCCTTCGCCTGGGACATCCTGTCCCCT
CAGTTCACCTACGGCTCCAAGGCCTACGTGAAGCACCCCGCCGACATCCCCGACTACTTCAAGCTGTCCT
TCCCCGAGGGCTTCAAGTGGGAGCGCGTGATGAACTTCGAGGACGGCGGCGTGGTGACCGTGACCCAGGA
CTCCTCCCTGCAGGACGGCGAGTTCATCTACAAGGTGAAGCTGCGCGGCACCAACTTCCCCTCCGACGGC
CCCGTAATGCAGAAGAAGACCATGGGCTGGGAGGCCTCCTCCGAGCGGATGTACCCCGAGGACGGCGCCC
TGAAGGGCGAGATCAAGATGAGGCTGAAGCTGAAGGACGGCGGCCACTACACCTCCGAGGTCAAGACCAC
CTACAAGGCCAAGAAGCCCGTGCAGCTGCCCGGCGCCTACATCGTCGGCATCAAGTTGGACATCACCTCC
CACAACGAGGACTACACCATCGTGGAACAGTACGAACGCGCCGAGGGCCGCCACTCCACCGGCGGCATGG
ACGAGCTGTACAAGTAAGAATTCGAAGCTTGGCTGTTTTGGCGGATGAGAGAAGATTTTCAGCCTGATAC
AGATTAAATCAGAACGCAGAAGCGGTCTGATAAAACAGAATTTGCCTGGCGGCAGTAGCGCGGTGGTCCC
ACCTGACCCCATGCCGAACTCAGAAGTGAAACGCCGTAGCGCCGATGGTAGTGTGGGGTCTCCCCATGCG
AGAGTAGGGAACTGCCAGGCATCAAATAAAACGAAAGGCTCAGTCGAAAGACTGGGCCTTTCGTTTTATC
TGTTGTTTGTCGGTGAACGCTCTCCTGAGTAGGACAAATCCGCCGGGAGCGGATTTGAACGTTGCGAAGC
AACGGCCCGGAGGGTGGCGGGCAGGACGCCCGCCATAAACTGCCAGGCATCAAATTAAGCAGAAGGCCAT
CCTGACGGATGGCCTTTTTGCGTTTCTACAAACTCTTTTGTTTATTTTTCTAAATACATTCAAATATGTA
TCCGCTCATGAGACAATAACCCTGATAAATGCTTCAATAATATTGAAAAAGGAAGAGTATGAGTATTCAA
CATTTCCGTGTCGCCCTTATTCCCTTTTTTGCGGCATTTTGCCTTCCTGTTTTTGCTCACCCAGAAACGC
TGGTGAAAGTAAAAGATGCTGAAGATCAGTTGGGTGCACGAGTGGGTTACATCGAACTGGATCTCAACAG
CGGTAAGATCCTTGAGAGTTTTCGCCCCGAAGAACGTTTTCCAATGATGAGCACTTTTAAAGTTCTGCTA
TGTGGCGCGGTATTATCCCGTGTTGACGCCGGGCAAGAGCAACTCGGTCGCCGCATACACTATTCTCAGA
ATGACTTGGTTGAGTACTCACCAGTCACAGAAAAGCATCTTACGGATGGCATGACAGTAAGAGAATTATG
CAGTGCTGCCATAACCATGAGTGATAACACTGCGGCCAACTTACTTCTGACAACGATCGGAGGACCGAAG
GAGCTAACCGCTTTTTTGCACAACATGGGGGATCATGTAACTCGCCTTGATCGTTGGGAACCGGAGCTGA
ATGAAGCCATACCAAACGACGAGCGTGACACCACGATGCCTGTAGCAATGGCAACAACGTTGCGCAAACT
ATTAACTGGCGAACTACTTACTCTAGCTTCCCGGCAACAATTAATAGACTGGATGGAGGCGGATAAAGTT
GCAGGACCACTTCTGCGCTCGGCCCTTCCGGCTGGCTGGTTTATTGCTGATAAATCTGGAGCCGGTGAGC
GTGGGTCTCGCGGTATCATTGCAGCACTGGGGCCAGATGGTAAGCCCTCCCGTATCGTAGTTATCTACAC
GACGGGGAGTCAGGCAACTATGGATGAACGAAATAGACAGATCGCTGAGATAGGTGCCTCACTGATTAAG
CATTGGTAACTGTCAGACCAAGTTTACTCATATATACTTTAGATTGATTTAAAACTTCATTTTTAATTTA
AAAGGATCTAGGTGAAGATCCTTTTTGATAATCTCATGACCAAAATCCCTTAACGTGAGTTTTCGTTCCA
CTGAGCGTCAGACCCCGTAGAAAAGATCAAAGGATCTTCTTGAGATCCTTTTTTTCTGCGCGTAATCTGC
TGCTTGCAAACAAAAAAACCACCGCTACCAGCGGTGGTTTGTTTGCCGGATCAAGAGCTACCAACTCTTT
TTCCGAAGGTAACTGGCTTCAGCAGAGCGCAGATACCAAATACTGTCCTTCTAGTGTAGCCGTAGTTAGG
CCACCACTTCAAGAACTCTGTAGCACCGCCTACATACCTCGCTCTGCTAATCCTGTTACCAGTGGCTGCT
GCCAGTGGCGATAAGTCGTGTCTTACCGGGTTGGACTCAAGACGATAGTTACCGGATAAGGCGCAGCGGT
CGGGCTGAACGGGGGGTTCGTGCACACAGCCCAGCTTGGAGCGAACGACCTACACCGAACTGAGATACCT
ACAGCGTGAGCTATGAGAAAGCGCCACGCTTCCCGAAGGGAGAAAGGCGGACAGGTATCCGGTAAGCGGC
AGGGTCGGAACAGGAGAGCGCACGAGGGAGCTTCCAGGGGGAAACGCCTGGTATCTTTATAGTCCTGTCG
GGTTTCGCCACCTCTGACTTGAGCGTCGATTTTTGTGATGCTCGTCAGGGGGGCGGAGCCTATGGAAAAA
CGCCAGCAACGCGGCCTTTTTACGGTTCCTGGCCTTTTGCTGGCCTTTTGCTCACATGTTCTTTCCTGCG
TTATCCCCTGATTCTGTGGATAACCGTATTACCGCCTTTGAGTGAGCTGATACCGCTCGCCGCAGCCGAA
CGACCGAGCGCAGCGAGTCAGTGAGCGAGGAAGCGGAAGAGCGCCTGATGCGGTATTTTCTCCTTACGCA
TCTGTGCGGTATTTCACACCGCATATGGTGCACTCTCAGTACAATCTGCTCTGATGCCGCATAGTTAAGC
CAGTATACACTCCGCTATCGCTACGTGACTGGGTCATGGCTGCGCCCCGACACCCGCCAACACCCGCTGA
CGCGCCCTGACGGGCTTGTCTGCTCCCGGCATCCGCTTACAGACAAGCTGTGACCGTCTCCGGGAGCTGC
ATGTGTCAGAGGTTTTCACCGTCATCACCGAAACGCGCGAGGCAGCAGATCAATTCGCGCGCGAAGGCGA
AGCGGCATGCATAATGTGCCTGTCAAATGGACGAAGCAGGGATTCTGCAAACCCTATGCTACTCCGTCAA
GCCGTCAATTGTCTGATTCGTTACCAATTATGACAACTTGACGGCTACATCATTCACTTTTTCTTCACAA
CCGGCACGGAACTCGCTCGGGCTGGCCCCGGTGCATTTTTTAAATACCCGCGAGAAATAGAGTTGATCGT
CAAAACCAACATTGCGACCGACGGTGGCGATAGGCATCCGGGTGGTGCTCAAAAGCAGCTTCGCCTGGCT
GATACGTTGGTCCTCGCGCCAGCTTAAGACGCTAATCCCTAACTGCTGGCGGAAAAGATGTGACAGACGC
GACGGCGACAAGCAAACATGCTGTGCGACGCTGGCGATATCAAAATTGCTGTCTGCCAGGTGATCGCTGA
TGTACTGACAAGCCTCGCGTACCCGATTATCCATCGGTGGATGGAGCGACTCGTTAATCGCTTCCATGCG
CCGCAGTAACAATTGCTCAAGCAGATTTATCGCCAGCAGCTCCGAATAGCGCCCTTCCCCTTGCCCGGCG
TTAATGATTTGCCCAAACAGGTCGCTGAAATGCGGCTGGTGCGCTTCATCCGGGCGAAAGAACCCCGTAT
TGGCAAATATTGACGGCCAGTTAAGCCATTCATGCCAGTAGGCGCGCGGACGAAAGTAAACCCACTGGTG
ATACCATTCGCGAGCCTCCGGATGACGACCGTAGTGATGAATCTCTCCTGGCGGGAACAGCAAAATATCA
CCCGGTCGGCAAACAAATTCTCGTCCCTGATTTTTCACCACCCCCTGACCGCGAATGGTGAGATTGAGAA
TATAACCTTTCATTCCCAGCGGTCGGTCGATAAAAAAATCGAGATAACCGTTGGCCTCAATCGGCGTTAA
ACCCGCCACCAGATGGGCATTAAACGAGTATCCCGGCAGCAGGGGATCATTTTGCGCTTCAGCCATACTT
TTCATACTCCCGCCATTCAGAG
Features (pLannotate 1.2.2; 14 found; start..end, strand, type, name):
      1..285     +  promoter       araBAD promoter: araBAD; promoter of the L-arabinose operon of E. coli; the araC regulatory gene is transcribed in the opposite direction (Guzman et al., 1995)
    331..351     +  CDS            capTEV™ (fragment): composite tag for in vivo biotinylation, TEV protease cleavage, and 6xHis tagging
    352..384     +  CDS            T7 tag (gene 10 leader): leader peptide from bacteriophage T7 gene 10 promotes efficient translation in E. coli
    388..411     +  CDS            Xpress™ tag: Xpress™ epitope tag, including an enterokinase recognition and cleavage site
    427..1134    +  CDS            mOrange: mOrange is a basic (constitutively fluorescent) orange fluorescent protein published in 2004, derived from Discosoma sp.. It has high acid sensitivity.
   1234..1349    +  ncRNA          5S rRNA: Accession: RF00001 - 5S ribosomal RNA
   1353..1439    +  terminator     rrnB T1 terminator: Escherichia coli rrnB; transcription terminator T1 from the E. coli rrnB gene
   1531..1558    +  terminator     rrnB T2 terminator: transcription terminator T2 from the E. coli rrnB gene
   1577..1668    +  promoter       AmpR promoter: bla
   1669..2529    +  CDS            AmpR: β-lactamase; bla; confers resistance to ampicillin, carbenicillin, and related antibiotics
   2700..3288    +  rep_origin     ori: high-copy-number ColE1/pMB1/pBR322/pUC origin of replication
   3474..3614    -  misc_feature   bom: basis of mobility region from pBR322
   3716..3756    -  CDS            rop (fragment): Rop protein, which maintains plasmids at low copy number; rop
   3878..4756    -  CDS            araC: L-arabinose regulatory protein; araC
