[The description below was written by a language model from this plasmid's Addgene catalogue record and pLannotate feature annotations shown in this document.]
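Description:
mOrange-pBAD is a bacterial expression plasmid of about 4.8 kb built on a pBAD-type backbone and catalogued as an empty backbone, meaning it carries the fluorescent protein coding sequence but no additional gene of interest. It replicates in E. coli from a ColE1/pMB1-family origin and is listed as high copy. The pBR322-derived bom region is present, but only a short fragment of rop remains, which fits the high copy number. Selection is by ampicillin resistance, provided by a β-lactamase gene under its own bla promoter.

Expression is driven by the araBAD promoter, with the araC regulator encoded divergently on the opposite strand, so transcription is induced by L-arabinose and can be titrated. Downstream of the promoter, the open reading frame begins with an N-terminal leader. It consists of a 6xHis tag (annotated by the software as a fragment of a composite His-containing tag), the T7 gene 10 leader that aids translation in E. coli, and the Xpress epitope, which includes an enterokinase cleavage site. This leader is followed by the coding sequence for mOrange, a constitutively fluorescent, acid-sensitive orange protein derived from Discosoma sp., with recorded excitation and emission maxima of 548 and 562 nm. Transcription ends in an rrnB segment containing the 5S rRNA sequence and the T1 and T2 terminators.

The construct is suited to arabinose-inducible production of His-tagged mOrange in bacteria, with purification by metal-affinity chromatography as the depositor comments indicate. The record does not state a cloning method or any cloning sites for adding a fusion partner.
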