Addgene plasmid #54751: mOrange-pBAD
Purpose: (Empty Backbone) Localization: Protein Expression Vector , Excitation: 548, Emission: 562
Depositing lab: Michael Davidson. Depositing organization: Florida State University, Tallahassee.
Backbone
  Vector backbone: mOrange-pBAD
  Backbone size (bp): 4800
  Vector type: Bacterial Expression
  Tag / fusion protein: mOrange (C terminal on backbone); 6xHis (N terminal on backbone)
Growth in bacteria
  Bacterial resistance: Ampicillin, 100 μg/mL
  Growth temperature: 37°C
  Growth strain: DH5alpha
  Copy number: High Copy
Gene/Insert
  Gene/Insert name: None
  Tag / fusion protein: mOrange (C terminal on backbone); 6xHis (N terminal on backbone)
  Cloning method: Unknown
  Sequencing primers: 5′ pBAD-Fwd; 3′ pBAD-rev
Terms and licenses: Academic/Nonprofit Terms; Industry Terms: Not Available to Industry
Depositor comments: Contains 6x-Histidine tag for protein purification. Excitation = 548; Emission = 562
How to cite: mOrange-pBAD was a gift from Michael Davidson (Addgene plasmid # 54751 ; http://n2t.net/addgene:54751 ; RRID:Addgene_54751)
