>Addgene plasmid #54751 | mOrange-pBAD | depositor partial sequence | sequence record 85148 | insert sequence
TCGCAACTCTCTACTGTTTCTCCATACCCGTTTTTTGGGCTAACAGGAGGAATTAACCATGGGGGGTTCT
CATCATCATCATCATCATGGTATGGCTAGCATGACTGGTGGACAGCAAATGGGTCGGGATCTGTACGACG
ATGACGATAAGGATCCGAGCTCGAGCATGGTGAGCAAGGGCGAGGAGAATAACATGGCCATCATCAAGGA
GTTCATGCGCTTCAAGGTGCGCATGGAGGGCTCCGTGAACGGCCACGAGTTCGAGATCGAGGGCGAGGGC
GAGGGCCGCCCCTACGAGGGCTTTCAGACCGCTAAGCTGAAGGTGACCAAGGGTGGCCCCCTGCCCTTCG
CCTGGGACATCCTGTCCCCTCAGTTCACCTACGGCTCCAAGGCCTACGTGAAGCACCCCGCCGACATCCC
CGACTACTTCAAGCTGTCCTTCCCCGAGGGCTTCAAGTGGGAGCGCGTGATGAACTTCGAGGACGGCGGC
GTGGTGACCGTGACCCAGGACTCCTCCCTGCAGGACGGCGAGTTCATCTACAAGGTGAAGCTGCGCGGCA
CCAACTTCCCCTCCGACGGCCCCGTAATGCAGAAGAAGACCATGGGCTGGGAGGCCTCCTCCGAGCGGAT
GTACCCCGAGGACGGCGCCCTGAAGGGCGAGATCAAGATGAGGCTGAAGCTGAAGGACGGCGGCCACTAC
ACCTCCGAGGTCAAGACCACCTACAAGGCCAAGAAGCCCGTGCAGCTGCCCGGCGCCTACATCGTCGGCA
TCAAGTTGGACATCACCTCCCACAACGAGGACTACACCATCGTGGAACAGTACGAACGCGCCGAGGGCCG
CCACTCCACCGGCGGCATGGACGAGCTGTACAAGTAAGAATTCGAAGCTTGGCTGTTTTGGCGGATGAGA
GAAGATTTTCAGC
