>Addgene plasmid #54751 | mOrange-pBAD | addgene partial sequence | sequence record 93144 | pBAD-F 5'-ATGCCATAGCATTTTTATCC-3'
GGCTAGCATGACTGGTGGACAGCAAATGGGTCGGGATCTGTACGACGATGACGATAAGGATCCGAGCTCG
AGCATGGTGAGCAAGGGCGAGGAGAATAACATGGCCATCATCAAGGAGTTCATGCGCTTCAAGGTGCGCA
TGGAGGGCTCCGTGAACGGCCACGAGTTCGAGATCGAGGGCGAGGGCGAGGGCCGCCCCTACGAGGGCTT
TCAGACCGCTAAGCTGAAGGTGACCAAGGGTGGCCCCCTGCCCTTCGCCTGGGACATCCTGTCCCCTCAG
TTCACCTACGGCTCCAAGGCCTACGTGAAGCACCCCGCCGACATCCCCGACTACTTCAAGCTGTCCTTCC
CCGAGGGCTTCAAGTGGGAGCGCGTGATGAACTTCGAGGACGGCGGCGTGGTGACCGTGACCCAGGACTC
CTCCCTGCAGGACGGCGAGTTCATCTACAAGGTGAAGCTGCGCGGCACCAACTTCCCCTCCGACGGCCCC
GTAATGCAGAAGAAGACCATGGGCTGGGAGGCCTCCTCCGAGCGGATGTACCCCGAGGACGGCGCCCTGA
AGGGCGAGATCAAGATGAGGCTGAAGCTGAAGGACGGCGGCCACTACACCTCCGAGGT
